Addgene plasmid #124367: pLG169
Purpose: Xylose inducible system with the CRE site for expression in B. subtilis
Depositing lab: Christopher Voigt. Depositing organization: Massachusetts Institute of Technology. Publication: Resilient living materials built by printing bacterial spores. Gonzalez LM, Mukhitov N, Voigt CA. Nat Chem Biol. 2019 Dec 2. pii: 10.1038/s41589-019-0412-5. doi: 10.1038/s41589-019-0412-5. PubMed 31792444.
Backbone
  Vector backbone: pLG163
  Vector type: Bacterial Expression
Growth in bacteria
  Bacterial resistance: Ampicillin, 100 μg/mL
  Growth temperature: 37°C
  Growth strain: DH5alpha
  Copy number: High Copy
Gene/Insert
  Gene/Insert name: gfpmut2
  Species: Synthetic
  Entrez Gene: NEWENTRY
  Promoter: Pxyl
  Cloning method: Gateway Cloning
  Sequencing primers: 5′ GATCTGCGATATCCACTTCATCCACTC; 3′ ttcagcacgtgtcttgtagttccc
Terms and licenses: Academic/Nonprofit Terms; Industry Terms: Not Available to Industry
How to cite: pLG169 was a gift from Christopher Voigt (Addgene plasmid # 124367 ; http://n2t.net/addgene:124367 ; RRID:Addgene_124367)
