[The description below was written by a language model from this plasmid's Addgene catalogue record and pLannotate feature annotations shown in this document.]
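Description:
pLG169 is an 8.6 kb bacterial expression plasmid built on the pLG163 backbone that carries a xylose-inducible GFP reporter for use in Bacillus subtilis. It is propagated in E. coli as a high-copy plasmid through a ColE1/pUC-type origin and selected with ampicillin via the bla beta-lactamase gene and its native promoter. No Bacillus replication origin is annotated. Instead, fragments of the B. subtilis amyE (alpha-amylase) gene lie on either side of the payload, an arrangement typical of vectors that integrate into the chromosomal amyE locus by double-crossover recombination, although the record does not explicitly state this. A spectinomycin adenylyltransferase gene (spc/aad9) sits between the amyE fragments together with the expression cassette, where it could serve as a selectable marker in Bacillus.

The payload consists of gfpmut2, a rapidly maturing Aequorea victoria GFP variant, placed under the Pxyl promoter, with the xylR repressor gene encoded divergently upstream. XylR represses Pxyl in the absence of xylose and releases it when xylose is present, so fluorescence reports induction. The catalogue notes that this version retains the CRE site; in this context that most likely means the catabolite-responsive element through which glucose-dependent catabolite repression acts on the xyl system, rather than anything related to Cre recombinase. Neither the promoter nor the CRE element is individually annotated in the feature table. Several short annotated fragments in the region after the origin (str, NeoR/KanR, TcR, phage T5, yeast RAF1 and ldh matches) are probably backbone remnants or spurious homology hits rather than functional genes. The plasmid serves to characterise a xylose-inducible system in B. subtilis and was deposited with work on living materials built from printed bacterial spores.
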