Features (pLannotate 1.2.2; 17 found; start..end, strand, type, name):
     49..73      +  misc_feature   MCS (fragment): pBluescript multiple cloning site
     86..1366    -  CDS            xylR: XYLR_BACPZ - Protein inferred from homology: Swiss-Prot protein existence level 3. Transcriptional repressor of xylose-utilizing enzymes. From Bacillus subtilis subsp. spizizenii (strain ATCC 23059 / NRRL B-14472 / W23).
   1741..2448    +  CDS            GFPmut2: GFPmut2 is a basic (constitutively fluorescent) green fluorescent protein published in 1996, derived from Aequorea victoria. It is reported to be a very rapidly-maturing weak dimer.
   2712..3251    -  CDS            amyE (fragment): AMY_BACSU - Also known as amyA. Experimental evidence at protein level: Swiss-Prot protein existence level 1. From Bacillus subtilis (strain 168).
   3471..3575    +  promoter       AmpR promoter: bla
   3576..4433    +  CDS            bla: BLAT_ECOLX - Experimental evidence at protein level: Swiss-Prot protein existence level 1. TEM-type are the most prevalent beta-lactamases in enterobacteria; they hydrolyze the beta-lactam bond in susceptible beta-lactam antibiotics, thus conferring resistance to penicillins and cephalosporins. TEM-3 and TEM-4 are capable of hydrolyzing cefotaxime and ceftazidime. TEM-5 is capable of hydrolyzing ceftazidime. TEM-6 is capable of hydrolyzing ceftazidime and aztreonam. TEM-8/CAZ-2, TEM- 16/CAZ-7 and TEM-24/CAZ-6 are markedly active against ceftazidime. IRT- 4 shows resistance to beta-lactamase in
   4607..5195    +  rep_origin     ori: high-copy-number ColE1/pMB1/pBR322/pUC origin of replication
   5219..5308    +  CDS            str (fragment): STR_KLEPN - Protein inferred from homology: Swiss-Prot protein existence level 3. The aminoglycoside phosphotransferases achieve inactivation of their antibiotic substrates by phosphorylation. From Klebsiella pneumoniae.
   5375..5434    +  CDS            ENDON_BPT5 (fragment): Experimental evidence at transcript level: Swiss-Prot protein existence level 2. Endonuclease responsible for the single-chain interruptions (nicks) located at specific positions in the minus strand of the viral genome. From Escherichia phage T5 (Enterobacteria phage T5).
   5430..5531    +  CDS            RAF1 (fragment): RAF_YEAST - Experimental evidence at transcript level: Swiss-Prot protein existence level 2. Antagonizes transcriptional repression of recombinase FLP by REP1-REP2. May play a role in plasmid partitioning. From Saccharomyces cerevisiae (strain ATCC 204508 / S288c) (Baker's yeast).
   5663..5699    +  CDS            NeoR/KanR (fragment): aminoglycoside phosphotransferase confers resistance to neomycin, kanamycin, and G418 (Geneticin®)
   5710..5892    +  CDS            D20 (fragment): CAPSD_BPT5 - Experimental evidence at protein level: Swiss-Prot protein existence level 1. Major capsid protein that self-associates to form 120 hexamers and 11 pentamers, building the T=13 icosahedral capsid which about 860 Angstroms in diameter. Responsible for its self-assembly into a procapsid. The phage does not need to encode a separate scaffolfing protein because its capsid protein contains the delta domain that carries that function. The capsid gains its final stability through the reorganization of the subunits that takes place upon expansion. DNA encapsidation through the portal trig
   5893..6189    -  CDS            TcR (fragment): tetracycline efflux protein; tet; confers resistance to tetracycline
   6182..6334    -  CDS            ldh (fragment): LDH_MYCPN - Experimental evidence at protein level: Swiss-Prot protein existence level 1. Catalyzes the conversion of lactate to pyruvate. From Mycoplasma pneumoniae (strain ATCC 29342 / M129).
   6503..6937    -  CDS            amyE (fragment): AMY_BACSU - Also known as amyA. Experimental evidence at protein level: Swiss-Prot protein existence level 1. From Bacillus subtilis (strain 168).
   6943..7503    -  CDS            amyE (fragment): AMY_BACSU - Also known as amyA. Experimental evidence at protein level: Swiss-Prot protein existence level 1. From Bacillus subtilis (strain 168).
   7631..8392    -  CDS            spc: S9AD_ENTFL - Also known as aad9 From Enterococcus faecalis (Streptococcus faecalis).
>Addgene plasmid #124367 | pLG169 | addgene full sequence | sequence record 252688 | Addgene NGS Result
TTATAGTTATTATAACATGTATTCACGAACGAAAATCGCCATTCGCCAGCTGCAGGAATTCGATATCAAG
CTTCTAGGATCTTTACATTTTAACGATATCTAGAAAATGTTCAATAACAATGGAAGACATTCCTAATGCC
GGTGCATTCTTTCCTAAGGAAGATGGTAATAATTCATAGCTATTGCCTAATTGGGGATAAACCCTGGACG
ACACTTCACTTCTAATTGAATTTAAAACCATAGGATGTGATTCAATTATGCTGTTTCTTAAAATGATGGC
TTGTGGATTGAATGTATTTAGAATATTAGTAAGGCCAATTCCTAAATAGAATCCGAAATTCTGTAATGCA
TTTAAGGTGCCGATATCATTCAGATGGGCGAGGTCTATGATATCTTGATAGGACACTTTTTTCTCTTTAG
TCTGAAGAGATTTTAATAAAGCCTTCTCTGAAGCATACAATTCCCAGCAACCTCGGTTTCCGCAACTGCA
TTTAGGACCATTAAAGTCTATTGTCATATGTCCCATTTCTCCAGAGAATCCGCTTACCCCTCTATATAAA
TGATTGTTGATAATAACACCGATCCCTATACCTGTACTGATACTAGCATAAATAATGTTATTGTGATTTT
TTGCAGCACCAAATACTTTTTCTCCATACGCGCCAGCATTTGCCTCATTTTCAATAAAAACAGGCACATT
GAACTTCTCTTGTATGAAAGATTTTAAGTCAATATCTCTCCAGTTGGAGTTCGGAGTGAAAACAATTTTT
TGATTTTTATCAATTAGTCCAGGCACGCATATGCCTATACCGATAAGCCCGTACGGAGATTGTGGCATAC
GCGTAATAAAGTGATGAATCATATCAATTAAAATGTCTTTAGTTATTTCTGGAGAATTCGATTCTAAATG
GTGATGTTGATCAAGAATGATCGTTCCTTCAAGGTCTGTTAAAATGCCACTAATATAATCCACACCAACA
TCTATTCCTATGGAGTATCCTGCCTTTTTATTAAAAACAAGCATGACAGGTCTTCTTCCGCCACTTTGCT
GATCAAGAATGATCGTCCCTTCAAGGTCTGTTAAAATCCCACTAATATAATCCACACCAACATCTATGCC
TATGGAGTATCCTGCCTTCTTATTAAAAACAAGCATCACAGGTCTTCTTCCGCCACTTGATTGTCCTTGA
CCTATTTCAAATACAAGATTTTCTTTCATCAGCGTGTTTACCTGTGATGAAACAGTTGATTTATTTAATC
CAGTCATTTCAGATAATTTTGCTCTTGAAATAGGTGAATTCTTAAGTATTTCTTTTAATAATAACTTTTG
ATTTACTTTTTTGACAAAGGTTTGATCTGCGATATCCACTTCATCCACTCCATTTGTATAACCTTTAAAT
TAAGTTAAAATTTTTTGTGTTCAGTATGAGATTTAGTACATAGCGAATCTTACCTTTATTATATCTAATG
TGTTCATGAAAAACTAAAAAAAATATTGAAAATACTGATGAGGTTATTTAAGATTAAAATAAGTTAGTTT
GTTTGGGCAACAAACTAATGTGCAACTTACTTACAATATGACATAAAATGCATCTGTATTTGAATTTATT
TTTAAGGAGGAAATAACATGGCTCAATCTCATTCTAGTTCAGTTAACTATTTTGTAAGCGTTAACAAAGT
GGTTTAATTAAGTCGACAGCTAGCCGCACAATTTTATGTAAGGATGGGGGAATTTTCATGAAAGGAGAAG
AACTTTTCACTGGAGTTGTCCCAATTCTTGTTGAATTAGATGGTGATGTTAATGGGCACAAATTTTCTGT
CAGTGGAGAGGGTGAAGGTGATGCAACATACGGAAAACTTACCCTTAAATTTATTTGCACTACTGGAAAA
CTACCTGTTCCATGGCCAACACTTGTCACTACTTTCGCGTATGGTCTTCAATGCTTTGCGAGATACCCAG
ATCATATGAAACAGCATGACTTTTTCAAGAGTGCCATGCCCGAAGGTTATGTACAGGAAAGAACTATATT
TTTCAAAGATGACGGGAACTACAAGACACGTGCTGAAGTCAAGTTTGAAGGTGATACCCTTGTTAATAGA
ATCGAGTTAAAAGGTATTGATTTTAAAGAAGATGGAAACATTCTTGGACACAAATTGGAATACAACTATA
ACTCACACAATGTATACATCATGGCAGACAAACAAAAGAATGGAATCAAAGTTAACTTCAAAATTAGACA
CAACATTGAAGATGGAAGCGTTCAACTAGCAGACCATTATCAACAAAATACTCCAATTGGCGATGGCCCT
GTCCTTTTACCAGACAACCATTACCTGTCCACACAATCTAAGCTTTCGAAAGATCCCAACGAAAAGAGGG
ACCACATGGTCCTTCTTGAGTTTGTAACAGCTGCTGGGATTACACATGGCATGGATGAACTATACAAATA
CTAGCTGCATTCAGCCCGCCTAATGAGCGGGCTTTTTTAATTCAATTTCACAATCAGAGAGAACGAATTC
GATAACCCTAAAGTTATGGAAATAAGACTTAGAAGCAAACTTAAGAGTGTGTTGATAGTGCATTATCTTA
AAATTTTGTATAATAGGAATTGAAGTTAAATTAGATGCTAAAAATTTGTAATTAAGAAGGAGGGATTCGT
CATGTTGGGGAGCCCGTATTTCGCGTAAGGAAATCCATTATGTACTATTTAATTCTGCGTGACATCCCAT
CGATCAGACCAGTTTTTAATTTGTGTGTTTCCATGTGTCCAGTTTGGAATACTCTTAACCTCATTGGAAA
TCGCGGCATAATCACTGGTGGTATGATTGATGACCGCGTCAACAATGACCTTTATGCCATATTCTTCAGC
GGCTGCACACATTTCTTTAAATTCTTGTTCAGTACCTAAGTAACGGTTGCCAATTTGATACGATGTCGGC
TGATACAGCCAGTACCAGTTCGACATGCTTTTATCTCCTTGATTCCCTTCCTTTACTTGGTTAATCGGAG
ATGTCTGAATGGCTGTATATCCTGCATCATGAATATCCTTCATATTGTGTTTTAACGTATTGAACGACCA
ATTCCATGCATGAAGAATGGTTCCGCTTTTGATCGACGGTGCTGTAAGCTCATTCGATTTGTTCGCCGTT
TCAGCACTCGCAGCCGCCGGTCCTGCCAGAACCAAATGAAACAGCAATAAAAATCCAGCGAATAACGGCA
GTAAAGAGGTTTTGAATCGTTTTGCAAACATTCTTGACACTCCTTATTTGATTTTTTGAAGACTTACTTC
GGAGTCAAAAATCCCTCTTACTTCATTCTTCCGCTTCCTCCTTTCAAACCGATGTGAAGACTGGAGAATT
TTGTTAATTCTTGAAGACGAAAGGGCCTCGTGATACGCCTATTTTTATAGGTTAATGTCATGATAATAAT
GGTTTCTTAGACGTCAGGTGGCACTTTTCGGGGAAATGTGCGCGGAACCCCTATTTGTTTATTTTTCTAA
ATACATTCAAATATGTATCCGCTCATGAGACAATAACCATGATAAATGCTTCAATAATATTGAAAAAGGA
AGAGTATGAGTATTCAACATTTCCGTGTCGCCCTTATTCCCTTTTTTGCGGCATTTTGCCTTCCTGTTTT
TGCTCACCCAGAAACGCTGGTGAAAGTAAAAGATGCTGAAGATCAGTTGGGTGCACGAGTGGGTTACATC
GAACTGGATCTCAACAGCGGTAAGATCCTTGAGAGTTTTCGCCCCGAAGAACGTTTTCCAATGATGAGCA
CTTTTAAAGTTCTGCTATGTGGCGCGGTATTATCCCGTGTTGACGCCGGGCAAGAGCAACTCGGTCGCCG
CATACACTATTCTCAGAATGACTTGGTTGAGTACTCACCAGTCACAGAAAAGCATCTTACGGATGGCATG
ACAGTAAGAGAATTATGCAGTGCTGCCATAACCATGAGTGATAACACTGCGGCCAACTTACTTCTGACAA
CGATCGGAGGACCGAAGGAGCTAACCGCTTTTTTGCACAACATGGGGGATCATGTAACTCGCCTTGATCG
TTGGGAACCGGAGCTGAATGAAGCCATACCAAACGACGAGCGTGACACCACGATGCCTGCAGCAATGGCA
ACAACGTTGCGCAAACTATTAACTGGCGAACTACTTACTCTAGCTTCCCGGCAACAATTAATAGACTGGA
TGGAGGCGGATAAAGTTGCAGGACCACTTCTGCGCTCGGCCCTTCCGGCTGGCTGGTTTATTGCTGATAA
ATCTGGAGCCGGTGAGCGTGGGTCGCGCGGTATCATTGCAGCACTGGGGCCAGATGGTAAGCCCTCCCGT
ATCGTAGTTATCTACACGACGGGGAGTCAGGCAACTATGGATGAACGAAATAGACAGATCGCTGAGATAG
GTGCCTCACTGATTAAGCATTGGTAACTGTCAGACCAAGTTTACTCATATATACTTTAGATTGATTTAAA
ACTTCATTTTTAATTTAAAAGGATCTAGGTGAAGATCCTTTTTGATAATCTCATGACCAAAATCCCTTAA
CGTGAGTTTTCGTTCCACTGAGCGTCAGACCCCGTAGAAAAGATCAAAGGATCTTCTTGAGATCCTTTTT
TTCTGCGCGTAATCTGCTGCTTGCAAACAAAAAAACCACCGCTACCAGCGGTGGTTTGTTTGCCGGATCA
AGAGCTACCAACTCTTTTTCCGAAGGTAACTGGCTTCAGCAGAGCGCAGATACCAAATACTGTCCTTCTA
GTGTAGCCGTAGTTAGGCCACCACTTCAAGAACTCTGTAGCACCGCCTACATACCTCGCTCTGCTAATCC
TGTTACCAGTGGCTGCTGCCAGTGGCGATAAGTCGTGTCTTACCGGGTTGGACTCAAGACGATAGTTACC
GGATAAGGCGCAGCGGTCGGGCTGAACGGGGGGTTCGTGCACACAGCCCAGCTTGGAGCGAACGACCTAC
ACCGAACTGAGATACCTACAGCGTGAGCTATGAGAAAGCGCCACGCTTCCCGAAGGGAGAAAGGCGGACA
GGTATCCGGTAAGCGGCAGGGTCGGAACAGGAGAGCGCACGAGGGAGCTTCCAGGGGGAAACGCCTGGTA
TCTTTATAGTCCTGTCGGGTTTCGCCACCTCTGACTTGAGCGTCGATTTTTGTGATGCTCGTCAGGGGGG
CGGAGCCTATGGAAAAACGCCAGCAACGCGGCCCGACCTCGAGCTGGATACTTCCCGTCCGCCAGGGGGA
CATGCCGGCGATGCTGAAGGTCGCGCGCATTCCCGATGAAGAGGCCGGTTACCGCCTGTTTGAGGATATA
GTAATCTTTCTAAATAGCTTTGGATTGGAGGAGTATGGCCACTAATACTAAGTTCAGCTAATAAAAAAAT
TTGCTAAAGAACTCCAGCTGGATTTCACTGATGAGAATATCGTCGGAGATAAATATAATAATTCCACGGA
CTATAGACTATACTAGTATACTCCGTCTACTGTACGATACACTTCCGCTCAGGTCCTTGTCCTTTAACGA
GGATTGTTACGTACGCTAATGGCGTCAAAACAAAGACTCTAGACCTAGGCCTTAAGATCTGATCATATGC
ATCCGCGGGCCCGGGTTAACGCGTAATCCATGGATCAAGAGACAGGATGAGGATCGTTTCGCATGATTGA
ACAAGATGGATTGCACGCAGGTTCTCCGGTGCCCTGAATGAACTGCAGAAAGAGCTGGTAGTTGGCGCAC
TGTTCGAAGAACTGCCGATGTCCAGTAAGATTCTTACTATGCTGGTTGAACCGGATGCTGGTAAAGCTAC
TTGGGTTGCTGCTTCTACTTATGGTACCGATACAACTACTGGTGAGGAAGTTAAAGGAGCTCTTAAAGAA
ATCCACTTCAGTAGGTGGCCCGGCTCCATGCACCGCGACGCAACGCGGGGAGGCAGACAAGGTATAGGGC
GGCGCCTACAATCCATGCCAACCCGTTCCATGTGCTCGCCGAGGCGGCATAAATCGCCGTGACGATCAGC
GGTCCAATGATCGAAGTTAGGCTGGTAAGAGCCGCGAGCGATCCTTGAAGCTGTCCCTGATGGTCGTCAT
CTACCTGCCTGGACAGCATGGCCTGCAACGCGGGCATCCCGATGCCGCCGGAAGCGAGAAGAATCATAAT
GGGGAAGGCCATCCAGCCTCGCGTCGCGACTAAGAAAATGCCGTCAAATCCGCTCGCCATGACTTCACTA
ACGATGCCTTTGAAAATCTTCAAGTTCTTTTCTACTAATTCAAGGCGTGTCTCACCAGGTTTTTGGTTTG
CTCCGGCGCAAATGCAGACAATATCAGCATCCTTGCAGGGTATGTTTCTCTTTGATGTCTTTTTGTTTGT
GAAGTATTTCACATTTATATTGTGCAACACTTCACAAACTTTTGCAAGAGAAAAGTTTTGTCTGATTTAT
GAACAAAAAAGAAACCATCATTGATGGTTTCTTTCGGTAAGTCCCGTCTAGCCTTGCCCTCAATGGGGAA
GAGAACCGCTTAAGCCCGAGTCATTATATAAACCATTTAGCACGTAATCAAAGCCAGGCTGATTCTGACC
GGGCACTTGGGCGCTGCCATTATTAAAAATCACTTTTGCGTTGGTTGTATCCGTGTCCGCAGGCAGCGTC
AGCGTGTAAATTCCGTCTGCATTTTTAGTCATTGGTTTTCCAGGCCAAGATCCGGTCAATTCAATTACTC
GGCTCCCATCATGTTTATAGATATAAGCATTTACCTGGCTCCAATGATTCGGATTTTGATAGCCGATGGT
TTTGGCCGACGCTGGATCTCTTTTAACAAAACTGTATTTCTCGGTCCTCGTTACACCATCACTGTTCGTT
CCTTTTAACATGATGGTGTATGTTTTGCCAAATGGATCTCCTTTTCCGATTGTGAATTGATCTCCATCCT
TAAACGCCTGTCGTCTGGTCCATTATTGATTTGATAAACGGCTTTTGTTGTATTCGCATCTGCACGCAAG
GTAATCGTCAGTTGATCATTGAAAGAATGTGTTACACCTGTTTTGTAATTCTCAAGGAAAACATGAGGCG
CTTTTGCAATATCATCAGGATAAAGCACAGCTACAGACCTGGCATTGATCGTGCCTGTCAGTTTACCATC
GTTCACTTGAAATGAACCCGCTCCAGCTTTATTGTCATACCTGCCATCAGGCAATTTTGTTGCCGTATTG
ATAGAGACAGAGGATGAACCTGCATTTGCCAGCACAACGCCATGTGAGCCGCGCTGATTCATAAATATCT
GGTTGTTTCCATTCGGGTTCGAGAGTTCCTCAGGCTGTCCAGCCATCACATTGTGAAATCTATTGACCGC
AGTGATAGCCTGATCTTCAAATAAAGCACTCCCGCGATCGCCTATTTGGCTTTTCCCCGGGAACCTCACA
CCATTTCCGCCTCCCTCAGGTCTGGAAAAGAAAAGAGGCGTACTGCCTGAACGAGAAGCTATCACCGCCC
AGCCTAAACGGATTCCCCCTATGCAAGGGTTTATTGTTTTCTAAAATCTGATTACCAATTAGAATGAATA
TTTCCCAAATATTAAATAATAAAACAAAAAAATTGAAAAAAGTGTTTCCACCATTTTTTCAATTTTTTTA
TAATTTTTTTAATCTGTTATTTAAATAGTTTATAGTTAAATTTACATTTTCATTAGTCCATTCAATATTC
TCTCCAAGATAACTACGAACTGCTAACAAAATTCTCTCCCTATGTTCTAATGGAGAAGATTCAGCCACTG
CATTTCCCGCAATATCTTTTGGTATGATTTTACCCGTGTCCATAGTTAAAATCATACGGCATAAAGTTAA
TATAGAGTTGGTTTCATCATCCTGATAATTATCTATTAATTCCTCTGACGAATCCATAATGGCTCTTCTC
ACATCAGAAAATGGAATATCAGGTAGTAATTCCTCTAAGTCATAATTTCCGTATATTCTTTTATTTTTTC
GTTTTGCTTGGTAAAGCATTATGGTTAAATCTGAATTTAATTCCTTCTGAGGAATGTATCCTTGTTCATA
AAGCTCTTGTAACCATTCTCCATAAATAAATTCTTGTTTGGGAGGATGATTCCACGGTACCATTTCTTGC
TGAATAATAATTGTTAATTCAATATATCGTAAGTTGCTTTTATCTCCTATTTTTTTTGAAATAGGTCTAA
TTTTTTGTATAAGTATTTCTTTACTTTGATCTGTCAATGGTTCAGATACGACGACTAAAAAGTCAAGATC
ACTATTTGGTTTTAGTCCACTCTCAACTCCTGATCCAAACATGTAAGTACCAATAAGGTTATTTTTTAAA
TGTTTCCGAAGTATTTTTTTCACTTTATTAATTTGTTCGTATGTATTCAAATATATCCTCCTCACTATTT
TGATTAGTACCTATTTTATATCCATAGTTGTTAATTAAATAAACTTAATTTAGTTTATTTATAGATTTCA
TTGGCTTCTAAATTTTTTATCTAGATAATAATTATTTTAGTTAATTTTATTCTAGATTATATATGATATG
ATCTTTCATTTCCATAAAACTAAAGTAAGTGTAAACCTATTCATTGTTTTAAAAATATCTCTTGCCAGTC
ACGTTACGTTATTAG
